Addgene plasmid #107895: pWT021a
Purpose: W2.0 plasmid. Contains PTetO-SD8-BE2, PLac-sgRNA1 and is part of CAMERA 2.0
Depositing lab: David Liu. Depositing organization: Broad Institute. Publication: Rewritable multi-event analog recording in bacterial and mammalian cells. Tang W, Liu DR. Science. 2018 Feb 15. pii: science.aap8992. doi: 10.1126/science.aap8992. PubMed 29449507.
Backbone
  Vector backbone: de novo assembled
  Vector type: Bacterial Expression
Growth in bacteria
  Bacterial resistance: Spectinomycin, 50 μg/mL
  Growth temperature: 37°C
  Growth strain: DH5alpha
  Copy number: Low Copy
Gene/Insert
  Gene/Insert name: PTetO-SD8-BE2, PLac-sgRNA1
  Species: Synthetic
  Cloning method: Unknown
Terms and licenses: Academic/Nonprofit Terms; Industry Terms: Not Available to Industry
Depositor comments: SC101
How to cite: pWT021a was a gift from David Liu (Addgene plasmid # 107895 ; http://n2t.net/addgene:107895 ; RRID:Addgene_107895)
