[The description below was written by a language model from this plasmid's Addgene catalogue record and pLannotate feature annotations shown in this document.]
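Description:
pWT021a is a de novo assembled bacterial expression plasmid of about 8.3 kb that serves as the "W2.0" writing plasmid of the CAMERA 2.0 system, a base-editor-based platform for recording cellular events as DNA changes. It replicates from the low-copy pSC101 origin, supported by the plasmid-encoded Rep101 (RepA) protein. Selection is with spectinomycin through the aadA aminoglycoside adenylyltransferase gene, which the annotation places downstream of an AmpR (bla) promoter.

The payload consists of two independently regulated units. The first is the cytidine base editor BE2, annotated as a contiguous series of rat APOBEC1 deaminase, catalytically dead Streptococcus pyogenes Cas9 (D10A/H840A) and the phage PBS2 uracil glycosylase inhibitor UGI. It is driven by a tet-operator-containing promoter (PTetO, detected as PLtetO-1/tetA promoter fragments) and preceded by an rrnB T1 terminator that insulates it from upstream transcription. "SD8" in the insert name presumably denotes the ribosome-binding site variant used, although the record does not define it. The second unit, on the opposite strand, is a lac promoter with its CAP binding site driving sgRNA1, made up of a 20-nt-scale spacer fused to the S. pyogenes guide RNA scaffold. The short hit to an mVenus fragment lies exactly where the spacer should be and probably reflects a guide aimed at a fluorescent protein-type sequence rather than a real coding region.

No TetR or LacI gene is annotated, so repression presumably depends on the host or a companion plasmid. With editor and guide under separate inducible promoters, C-to-T writing at the target should require both inputs, which lets stimulus exposure be recorded as accumulated base edits.
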