Features (pLannotate 1.2.2; 15 found; start..end, strand, type, name):
      1..951     -  CDS            Rep101: RepA protein needed for replication with the pSC101 origin; rep101
    999..1221    -  rep_origin     pSC101 ori: low-copy replication origin that requires the Rep101 protein
   1716..1762    +  terminator     rrnB T1 terminator: transcription terminator T1 from the E. coli rrnB gene
   1795..1815    +  promoter       PLtetO-1 promoter (fragment): modified phage lambda PL promoter with tet operator sites (Lutz and Bujard, 1997)
   1815..1849    +  promoter       tetA promoter: contains a tet operator sequence that enables repression by TetR
   1850..1877    +  protein_bind   tetracycline response element (fragment): contains seven copies of the tetracycline operator tetO tetracycline repressor TetR
   1931..2617    +  CDS            Apobec1: ABEC1_RAT - Experimental evidence at protein level: Swiss-Prot protein existence level 1. Catalytic component of the apolipoprotein B mRNA editing enzyme complex which is responsible for the postranscriptional editing of a CAA codon for Gln to a UAA codon for stop in the APOB mRNA. May also play a role in the epigenetic regulation of gene expression by participating in DNA demethylation. From Rattus norvegicus (Rat).
   2666..6766    +  CDS            dCas9: catalytically dead mutant of the Cas9 endonuclease from the Streptococcus pyogenes Type II CRISPR/Cas system RNA-guided DNA-binding protein that lacks endonuclease activity due to the D10A mutation in the RuvC catalytic domain and the H840A mutation in the HNH catalytic domain
   6779..7030    +  CDS            UGI: UNGI_BPPB2 - Experimental evidence at protein level: Swiss-Prot protein existence level 1. This protein binds specifically and reversibly to the host uracil-DNA glycosylase, preventing removal of uracil residues from PBS2 DNA by the host uracil-excision repair system. From Bacillus phage PBS2 (Bacteriophage PBS2).
   7147..7222    -  misc_RNA       gRNA scaffold: guide RNA scaffold for the Streptococcus pyogenes CRISPR/Cas9 system
   7223..7243    +  CDS            VN155(I152L) (fragment): improved N-terminal fragment of mVenus for use in bimolecular fluorescence complementation (BiFC) (Kodama and Hu, 2010)
   7249..7279    -  promoter       lac promoter: promoter for the E. coli lac operon
   7294..7315    -  protein_bind   CAP binding site: CAP binding activates transcription in the presence of cAMP. E. coli catabolite activator protein
   7407..8198    -  CDS            SmR: aminoglycoside adenylyltransferase (Murphy, 1985); aadA; confers resistance to spectinomycin and streptomycin
   8199..8262    -  promoter       AmpR promoter: bla
>Addgene plasmid #107895 | pWT021a | addgene full sequence | sequence record 208432 | Addgene NGS Result
TCAGATCCTTCCGTATTTAGCCAGTATGTTCTCTAGTGTGGTTCGTTGTTTTTGCGTGAGCCATGAGAAC
GAACCATTGAGATCATGCTTACTTTGCATGTCACTCAAAAATTTTGCCTCAAAACTGGTGAGCTGAATTT
TTACAGTTAAAGCATCGTGTAGTGTTTTTCTTAGTCCGTTACGTAGGTAGGAATCTGATGTAATGGTTGT
TGGTATTTTGTCACCATTCATTTTTATCTGGTTGTTCTCAAGTTCGGTTACGAGATCCATTTGTCTATCT
AGTTCAACTTGGAAAATCAACGTATCAGTCGGGCGGCCTCGCTTATCAACCACCAATTTCATATTGCTGT
AAGTGTTTAAATCTTTACTTATTGGTTTCAAAACCCATTGGTTAAGCCTTTTAAACTCATGGTAGTTATT
TTCAAGCATTAACATGAACTTAAATTCATCAAGGCTAATCTCTATATTTGCCTTGTGAGTTTTCTTTTGT
GTTAGTTCTTTTAATAACCACTCATAAATCCTCATAGAGTATTTGTTTTCAAAAGACTTAACATGTTCCA
GATTATATTTTATGAATTTTTTTAACTGGAAAAGATAAGGCAATATCTCTTCACTAAAAACTAATTCTAA
TTTTTCGCTTGAGAACTTGGCATAGTTTGTCCACTGGAAAATCTCAAAGCCTTTAACCAAAGGATTCCTG
ATTTCCACAGTTCTCGTCATCAGCTCTCTGGTTGCTTTAGCTAATACACCATAAGCATTTTCCCTACTGA
TGTTCATCATCTGAGCGTATTGGTTATAAGTGAACGATACCGTCCGTTCTTTCCTTGTAGGGTTTTCAAT
CGTGGGGTTGAGTAGTGCCACACAGCATAAAATTAGCTTGGTTTCATGCTCCGTTAAGTCATAGCGACTA
ATCGCTAGTTCATTTGCTTTGAAAACAACTAATTCAGACATACATCTCAATTGGTCTAGGTGATTTTAAT
CACTATACCAATTGAGATGGGCTAGTCAATGATAATTACTAGTCCTTTTCCTTTGAGTTGTGGGTATCTG
TAAATTCTGCTAGACCTTTGCTGGAAAACTTGTAAATTCTGCTAGACCCTCTGTAAATTCCGCTAGACCT
TTGTGTGTTTTTTTTGTTTATATTCAAGTGGTTATAATTTATAGAATAAAGAAAGAATAAAAAAAGATAA
AAAGAATAGATCCCAGCCCTGTGTATAACTCACTACTTTAGTCAGTTCCGCAGTATTACAAAAGGATGTC
GCAAACGCTGTTTGCTCCTCTACAAAACAGACCTTAAAACCCTAAAGGCTTAAGTAGCACCCTCGCAAGC
TCGGGCAAATCGCTGAATATTCCTTTTGTCTCCGACCATCAGGCACCTGAGTCGCTGTCTTTTTCGTGAC
ATTCAGTTCGCTGCGCTCACGGCTCTGGCAGTGAATGGGGGTAAATGGCACTACAGGCGCCTTTTATGGA
TTCATGCAAGGAAACTACCCATAATACAAGAAAAGCCCGTCACGGGCTTCTCAGGGCGTTTTATGGCGGG
TCTGCTATGTGGTGCTATCTGACTTTTTGCTGTTCAGCAGTTCCTGCCCTCTGATTTTCCAGTCTGACCA
CTTCGGATTATCCCGTGACAGGTCATTCAGACTGGCTAATGCACCCAGTAAGGCAGCGGTATCATCAACA
GGCTTACCCGTCTTACTGTCAAGAGGACATCCGGTCAAATAAAACGAAAGGCTCAGTCAAAAGACTGGGC
CTTTCGTTTTATTCTAGAGCACAGCTCCATCGAATGGCCAGATGATCCCTATCAGTGATAGAGATTGACA
CTCTATCATTGATAGAGTTATTTTACCACTCCCTATCAGTGATAGAGAAAAGTGAAATGAATAGTTCGAC
AAAAATCTAGACCTGCAGGTGCAGTAAGGAGGAAAAAAAAATGTCTTCTGAAACCGGTCCGGTTGCGGTT
GACCCGACCCTGCGTCGTCGTATCGAACCGCACGAATTCGAAGTTTTCTTCGACCCGCGTGAACTGCGTA
AAGAAACCTGCCTGCTGTACGAAATCAACTGGGGTGGTCGTCACTCTATCTGGCGTCACACCTCTCAGAA
CACCAACAAACACGTTGAAGTTAACTTCATCGAAAAATTCACCACCGAACGTTACTTCTGCCCGAACACC
CGTTGCTCTATCACCTGGTTCCTGTCTTGGTCTCCGTGCGGTGAATGCTCTCGTGCGATCACCGAATTCC
TGTCTCGTTACCCGCACGTTACCCTGTTCATCTACATCGCGCGTCTGTACCACCACGCGGACCCGCGTAA
CCGTCAGGGTCTGCGTGACCTGATCTCTTCTGGTGTTACCATCCAGATCATGACCGAACAGGAATCTGGT
TACTGCTGGCGTAACTTCGTTAACTACTCTCCGTCTAACGAAGCGCACTGGCCGCGTTACCCGCACCTGT
GGGTTCGTCTGTACGTTCTGGAACTGTACTGCATCATCCTGGGTCTGCCGCCGTGCCTGAACATCCTGCG
TCGTAAACAGCCGCAGCTGACCTTCTTCACCATCGCGCTGCAGTCTTGCCACTACCAGCGTCTGCCGCCG
CACATCCTGTGGGCGACCGGTCTGAAATCCGGTAGCGAAACACCGGGGACTTCAGAATCGGCCACCCCGG
AGTCTGATAAGAAATACTCAATAGGCTTAGCTATCGGCACAAATAGCGTCGGATGGGCGGTGATCACTGA
TGAATATAAGGTTCCGTCTAAAAAGTTCAAGGTTCTGGGAAATACAGACCGCCACAGTATCAAAAAAAAT
CTTATAGGGGCTCTTTTATTTGACAGTGGAGAGACAGCGGAAGCGACTCGTCTCAAACGGACAGCTCGTA
GAAGGTATACACGTCGGAAGAATCGTATTTGTTATCTACAGGAGATTTTTTCAAATGAGATGGCGAAAGT
AGATGATAGTTTCTTTCATCGACTTGAAGAGTCTTTTTTGGTGGAAGAAGACAAGAAGCATGAACGTCAT
CCTATTTTTGGAAATATAGTAGATGAAGTTGCTTATCATGAGAAATATCCAACTATCTATCATCTGCGAA
AAAAATTGGTAGATTCTACTGATAAAGCGGATTTGCGCTTAATCTATTTGGCCTTAGCGCATATGATTAA
GTTTCGTGGTCATTTTTTGATTGAGGGAGATTTAAATCCTGATAATAGTGATGTGGACAAACTATTTATC
CAGTTGGTACAAACCTACAATCAATTATTTGAAGAAAACCCTATTAACGCAAGTGGAGTAGATGCTAAAG
CGATTCTTTCTGCACGATTGAGTAAATCAAGACGATTAGAAAATCTCATTGCTCAGCTCCCCGGTGAGAA
GAAAAATGGCTTATTTGGGAATCTCATTGCTTTGTCATTGGGTTTGACCCCTAATTTTAAATCAAATTTT
GATTTGGCAGAAGATGCTAAATTACAGCTTTCAAAAGATACTTACGATGATGATTTAGATAATTTATTGG
CGCAAATTGGAGATCAATATGCTGATTTGTTTTTGGCAGCTAAGAATTTATCAGATGCTATTTTACTTTC
AGATATCCTAAGAGTAAATACTGAAATAACTAAGGCTCCCCTATCAGCTTCAATGATTAAACGCTACGAT
GAACATCATCAAGACTTGACTCTTTTAAAAGCTTTAGTTCGACAACAACTTCCAGAAAAGTATAAAGAAA
TCTTTTTTGATCAATCAAAAAACGGATATGCAGGTTATATTGATGGGGGAGCTAGCCAAGAAGAATTTTA
TAAATTTATCAAACCAATTTTAGAAAAAATGGATGGTACTGAGGAATTATTGGTGAAACTAAATCGTGAA
GATTTGCTGCGCAAGCAACGGACCTTTGACAACGGCTCTATTCCCCATCAAATTCACTTGGGTGAGCTGC
ATGCTATTTTGAGAAGACAAGAAGACTTTTATCCATTTTTAAAAGACAATCGTGAGAAGATTGAAAAAAT
CTTGACTTTTCGAATTCCTTATTATGTTGGTCCATTGGCGCGTGGCAATAGTCGTTTTGCATGGATGACT
CGGAAGTCTGAAGAAACAATTACCCCATGGAATTTTGAAGAAGTTGTCGATAAAGGTGCTTCAGCTCAAT
CATTTATTGAACGCATGACAAACTTTGATAAAAATCTTCCAAATGAAAAAGTACTACCAAAACATAGTTT
GCTTTATGAGTATTTTACGGTTTATAACGAATTGACAAAGGTCAAATATGTTACTGAAGGAATGCGAAAA
CCAGCATTTCTTTCAGGTGAACAGAAGAAAGCCATTGTTGATTTACTCTTCAAAACAAATCGAAAAGTAA
CCGTTAAGCAATTAAAAGAAGATTATTTCAAAAAAATAGAATGTTTTGATAGTGTTGAAATTTCAGGAGT
TGAAGATAGATTTAATGCTTCATTAGGTACCTACCATGATTTGCTAAAAATTATTAAAGATAAAGATTTT
TTGGATAATGAAGAAAATGAAGATATCTTAGAGGATATTGTTTTAACATTGACCTTATTTGAAGATAGGG
AGATGATTGAGGAAAGACTTAAAACATATGCTCACCTCTTTGATGATAAGGTGATGAAACAGCTTAAACG
TCGCCGTTATACTGGTTGGGGACGTTTGTCTCGAAAATTGATTAATGGTATTAGGGATAAGCAATCTGGC
AAAACAATATTAGATTTTTTGAAATCAGATGGTTTTGCCAATCGCAATTTTATGCAGCTGATCCATGATG
ATAGTTTGACATTTAAAGAAGACATTCAAAAAGCACAAGTGTCTGGACAAGGCGATAGTTTACATGAACA
TATTGCAAATTTAGCTGGTAGCCCTGCTATTAAAAAAGGTATTTTACAGACTGTAAAAGTTGTTGATGAA
TTGGTCAAAGTAATGGGGCGGCATAAGCCAGAAAATATCGTTATTGAAATGGCACGTGAAAATCAGACAA
CTCAAAAGGGCCAGAAAAATTCGCGAGAGCGTATGAAACGAATCGAAGAAGGTATCAAAGAATTAGGAAG
TCAGATTCTTAAAGAGCATCCTGTTGAAAATACTCAATTGCAAAATGAAAAGCTCTATCTCTATTATCTC
CAAAATGGAAGAGACATGTATGTGGACCAAGAATTAGATATTAATCGTTTAAGTGATTATGATGTCGATG
CCATTGTTCCACAAAGTTTCCTTAAAGACGATTCAATAGACAATAAGGTCTTAACGCGTTCTGATAAAAA
TCGTGGTAAATCGGATAACGTTCCAAGTGAAGAAGTAGTCAAAAAGATGAAAAACTATTGGAGACAACTT
CTAAACGCCAAGTTAATCACTCAACGTAAGTTTGATAATTTAACGAAAGCTGAACGTGGAGGTTTGAGTG
AACTTGATAAAGCTGGTTTTATCAAACGCCAATTGGTTGAAACTCGCCAAATCACTAAGCATGTGGCACA
AATTTTGGATAGTCGCATGAATACTAAATACGATGAAAATGATAAACTTATTCGAGAGGTTAAAGTGATT
ACCTTAAAATCTAAATTAGTTTCTGACTTCCGAAAAGATTTCCAATTCTATAAAGTACGTGAGATTAACA
ATTACCATCATGCCCATGATGCGTATCTAAATGCCGTCGTTGGAACTGCTTTGATTAAGAAATATCCAAA
ACTTGAATCGGAGTTTGTCTATGGTGATTATAAAGTTTATGATGTTCGTAAAATGATTGCTAAGTCTGAG
CAAGAAATAGGCAAAGCAACCGCAAAATATTTCTTTTACTCTAATATCATGAACTTCTTCAAAACAGAAA
TTACACTTGCAAATGGAGAGATTCGCAAACGCCCTCTAATCGAAACTAATGGGGAAACTGGAGAAATTGT
CTGGGATAAAGGGCGAGATTTTGCCACAGTGCGCAAAGTATTGTCCATGCCCCAAGTCAATATTGTCAAG
AAAACAGAAGTACAGACAGGCGGATTCTCCAAGGAGTCAATTTTACCAAAAAGAAATTCGGACAAGCTTA
TTGCTCGTAAAAAAGACTGGGATCCAAAAAAATATGGTGGTTTTGATAGTCCAACGGTAGCTTATTCAGT
CCTAGTGGTTGCTAAGGTGGAAAAAGGGAAATCGAAGAAGTTAAAATCCGTTAAAGAGTTACTAGGGATC
ACAATTATGGAAAGAAGTTCCTTTGAAAAAAATCCGATTGACTTTTTAGAAGCTAAAGGATATAAGGAAG
TTAAAAAAGACTTAATCATTAAACTACCTAAATATAGTCTTTTTGAGTTAGAAAACGGTCGTAAACGGAT
GCTGGCTAGTGCCGGAGAATTACAAAAAGGAAATGAGCTGGCTCTGCCAAGCAAATATGTGAATTTTTTA
TATTTAGCTAGTCATTATGAAAAGTTGAAGGGTAGTCCAGAAGATAACGAACAAAAACAATTGTTTGTGG
AGCAGCATAAGCATTATTTAGATGAGATTATTGAGCAAATCAGTGAATTTTCTAAGCGTGTTATTTTAGC
AGATGCCAATTTAGATAAAGTTCTTAGTGCATATAACAAACATAGAGACAAACCAATACGTGAACAAGCA
GAAAATATTATTCATTTATTTACGTTGACGAATCTTGGAGCTCCCGCTGCTTTTAAATATTTTGATACAA
CAATTGATCGTAAACGATATACGTCTACAAAAGAAGTTTTAGATGCCACTCTTATCCATCAATCCATCAC
TGGTCTTTATGAAACACGCATTGATTTGAGTCAGCTAGGAGGTGACAGCGGCGGTTCAATGACAAATCTG
TCGGATATCATCGAAAAAGAAACCGGTAAACAGCTGGTTATCCAAGAAAGTATTTTAATGCTTCCCGAAG
AAGTCGAAGAGGTGATTGGCAACAAACCCGAAAGTGATATTCTCGTGCATACTGCGTATGATGAGTCGAC
CGATGAAAACGTCATGCTGCTGACCTCCGACGCGCCCGAGTATAAACCGTGGGCTTTGGTTATCCAGGAT
AGCAACGGTGAAAATAAGATTAAAATGTTATAAACGGAGCCAATGTACGCAAAAACCCCGCTTCAGCGGG
GTTTTTTCGCCAAAAAAAACCCCGCCCTGTCAGGGGCGGGGTTTTTTTTTATGTTGAAAATCTCCTTCTA
AAAAAAGCACCGACTCGGTGCCACTTTTTCAAGTTGATAACGGACTAGCCTTATTTTAACTTGCTATTTC
TAGCTCTAAAACCCGGCAAGCTGCCCGTGCCCTCCACACAACATACGAGCCGGAAGCATAAAGTGTAAAG
CCTGGGGTGCCTAATGAGTGAGCTAACTCACATTAATTGCGTTGCGCACTTAATTAACGGCACTCCTCAG
CAAATATAATGACCCTCTTGATAACCCAAGAGGGCATTTTTTAATGCCCATGGCGTTTATTTGCCGACTA
CCTTGGTGATCTCGCCTTTCACGTAGTGGACAAATTCTTCCAACTGATCTGCGCGCGAGGCCAAGCGATC
TTCTTCTTGTCCAAGATAAGCCTGTCTAGCTTCAAGTATGACGGGCTGATACTGGGCCGGCAGGCGCTCC
ATTGCCCAGTCGGCAGCGACATCCTTCGGCGCGATTTTGCCGGTTACTGCGCTGTACCAAATGCGGGACA
ACGTAAGCACTACATTTCGCTCATCGCCAGCCCAGTCGGGCGGCGAGTTCCATAGCGTTAAGGTTTCATT
TAGCGCCTCAAATAGATCCTGTTCAGGAACCGGATCAAAGAGTTCCTCCGCCGCTGGACCTACCAAGGCA
ACGCTATGTTCTCTTGCTTTTGTCAGCAAGATAGCCAGATCAATGTCGATCGTGGCTGGCTCGAAGATAC
CTGCAAGAATGTCATTGCGCTGCCATTCTCCAAATTGCAGTTCGCGCTTAGCTGGATAACGCCACGGAAT
GATGTCGTCGTGCACAACAATGGTGACTTCTACAGCGCGGAGAATCTCGCTCTCTCCAGGGGAAGCCGAA
GTTTCCAAAAGGTCGTTGATCAAAGCTCGCCGCGTTGTTTCATCAAGCCTTACGGTCACCGTAACCAGCA
AATCAATATCACTGTGTGGCTTCAGGCCGCCATCCACTGCGGAGCCGTACAAATGTACGGCCAGCAACGT
CGGTTCGAGATGGCGCTCGATGACGCCAACTACCTCTGATAGTTGAGTCGATACTTCGGCGATCACCGCT
TCCCTCATACTCTTCCTTTTTCAATATTATTGAAGCATTTATCAGGGTTATTGTCTCATGAGCGGATACA
TATTTAAATGTATTTAGAAAAATAGGCCAAATGCCGT
